Addgene plasmid #129302: pCMV 3xFLAG-ATG3 K295R
Purpose: Expresses pCMV 3xFLAG-ATG3 K295R in mammalian cells
Depositing lab: Robin Ketteler. Depositing organization: University College London. Publication: Human ATG4 autophagy proteases counteract attachment of ubiquitin-like LC3/GABARAP proteins to other cellular proteins. Agrotis A, von Chamier L, Oliver H, Kiso K, Singh T, Ketteler R. J Biol Chem. 2019 Jul 17. pii: AC119.009977. doi: 10.1074/jbc.AC119.009977. PubMed 31315929.
Backbone
  Vector backbone: pCMV-tripleFLAG-Gateway
  Backbone size w/o insert (bp): 4711
  Vector type: Mammalian Expression
Growth in bacteria
  Bacterial resistance: Ampicillin, 100 μg/mL
  Growth temperature: 37°C
  Growth strain: DH5alpha
  Copy number: High Copy
Gene/Insert
  Gene/Insert name: Ubiquitin-like-conjugating enzyme ATG3
  Species: H. sapiens (human)
  Mutation: changed Lysine 295 to Arginine
  Entrez Gene: ATG3 (a.k.a. APG3, APG3-LIKE, APG3L, PC3-96, hApg3)
  Promoter: CMV
  Tag / fusion protein: 3xFLAG (N terminal on backbone)
  Cloning method: Gateway Cloning
  Sequencing primers: 5′ CMVF_pCDNA3; 3′ hGH-PA-R
Terms and licenses: Academic/Nonprofit Terms; Industry Terms: Not Available to Industry
How to cite: pCMV 3xFLAG-ATG3 K295R was a gift from Robin Ketteler (Addgene plasmid # 129302 ; http://n2t.net/addgene:129302 ; RRID:Addgene_129302)
