[The description below was written by a language model from this plasmid's Addgene catalogue record and pLannotate feature annotations shown in this document.]
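Description:
pCMV 3xFLAG-ATG3 K295R is a mammalian expression plasmid built on the pCMV-tripleFLAG-Gateway backbone. It carries human ATG3, the E2-like conjugating enzyme that attaches ATG8-family proteins (LC3/GABARAP) to phosphatidylethanolamine during autophagy. The coding sequence bears a lysine-to-arginine substitution at position 295. It was introduced by Gateway recombination, so the open reading frame is flanked by attB1 and attB2 sites. Transcription is driven by the human cytomegalovirus immediate early enhancer and promoter. A backbone-encoded 3xFLAG epitope with an enterokinase cleavage site lies upstream of attB1, which gives an N-terminally tagged fusion protein. A human growth hormone polyadenylation signal terminates the transcript.

In E. coli the plasmid is maintained through a high-copy ColE1/pUC-type origin and selected with ampicillin via the β-lactamase gene. An f1 origin is also present. Downstream of the expression cassette sits an SV40 enhancer/early promoter region, but no mammalian selection marker is annotated after it. The construct therefore appears suited to transient expression rather than drug selection of stable lines. The remaining annotations (T7 promoter, lac promoter/operator, and lacI and lacZα fragments) are backbone remnants with no evident role in expression. The two sequence records, a sequencing-derived one of 5,685 nt and a depositor one of 5,693 nt, show the same element order from different start points and differ only slightly in how the hGH poly(A) and SV40 regions are annotated.

The associated publication concerns ATG4 proteases counteracting attachment of LC3/GABARAP to other cellular proteins. The K295R mutant would thus plausibly serve to test whether this lysine matters for modification of ATG3, with detection or immunoprecipitation through FLAG, although the record does not state the mutation's functional consequence.
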