Features (pLannotate 1.2.2; 20 found; start..end, strand, type, name):
     21..609     -  rep_origin     ori: high-copy-number ColE1/pMB1/pBR322/pUC origin of replication
    780..1640    -  CDS            AmpR: β-lactamase; bla; confers resistance to ampicillin, carbenicillin, and related antibiotics
   1641..1745    -  promoter       AmpR promoter: bla
   1772..2216    +  rep_origin     f1 ori (sequence partly withheld): f1 bacteriophage origin of replication; arrow indicates direction of (+) strand synthesis
   2244..2398    -  CDS            lacZα (fragment): LacZα fragment of β-galactosidase; lacZ fragment
   2558..2937    +  enhancer       CMV enhancer: human cytomegalovirus immediate early enhancer
   2939..3138    +  promoter       CMV promoter: human cytomegalovirus (CMV) immediate early promoter
   3178..3243    +  CDS            3xFLAG: three tandem FLAG® epitope tags, followed by an enterokinase cleavage site
   3247..3271    +  protein_bind   attB1: mutant version of attB; recombination site for the Gateway® BP reaction BP Clonase™
   3274..4215    +  CDS            ATG3: ATG3_HUMAN - Also known as APG3, APG3L. Experimental evidence at protein level: Swiss-Prot protein existence level 1. E2 conjugating enzyme required for the cytoplasm to vacuole transport (Cvt), autophagy, and mitochondrial homeostasis. Responsible for the E2-like covalent binding of phosphatidylethanolamine to the C- terminal Gly of ATG8-like proteins (GABARAP, GABARAPL1, GABARAPL2 or MAP1LC3A). The ATG12-ATG5 conjugate plays a role of an E3 and promotes the transfer of ATG8-like proteins from ATG3 to phosphatidylethanolamine (PE). This step is required for the membrane association of ATG8-li
   4220..4244    -  protein_bind   attB2: mutant version of attB; recombination site for the Gateway® BP reaction BP Clonase™
   4262..4738    +  polyA_signal   hGH poly(A) signal: human growth hormone polyadenylation signal
   4924..4995    +  promoter       SV40 promoter (fragment): SV40 enhancer and early promoter
   5023..5233    +  promoter       SV40 promoter: SV40 early promoter
   5280..5298    -  promoter       T7 promoter: promoter for bacteriophage T7 RNA polymerase
   5337..5353    -  protein_bind   lac operator: The lac repressor binds to the lac operator to inhibit transcription in E. coli. This inhibition can be relieved by adding lactose or isopropyl-β-D-thiogalactopyranoside (IPTG). lac repressor encoded by lacI
   5361..5391    -  promoter       lac promoter: promoter for the E. coli lac operon
   5406..5427    -  protein_bind   CAP binding site: CAP binding activates transcription in the presence of cAMP. E. coli catabolite activator protein
   5440..5532    -  CDS            lacI (fragment): lac repressor; lacI; The lac repressor binds to the lac operator to inhibit transcription in E. coli. This inhibition can be relieved by adding lactose or isopropyl-β-D-thiogalactopyranoside (IPTG).
   5534..5667    -  rep_origin     RSF ori (fragment): Plasmids containing the RSF 1030 origin of replication can be propagated in E. coli cells that contain additional plasmids with compatible origins.
>Addgene plasmid #129302 | pCMV 3xFLAG-ATG3 K295R | depositor full sequence | sequence record 248132 | pCMV 3xFLAG-ATG3 K295R sequence 5693 bps
AAGGCCGCGTTGCTGGCGTTTTTCCATAGGCTCCGCCCCCCTGACGAGCATCACAAAAATCGACGCTCAA
GTCAGAGGTGGCGAAACCCGACAGGACTATAAAGATACCAGGCGTTTCCCCCTGGAAGCTCCCTCGTGCG
CTCTCCTGTTCCGACCCTGCCGCTTACCGGATACCTGTCCGCCTTTCTCCCTTCGGGAAGCGTGGCGCTT
TCTCAATGCTCACGCTGTAGGTATCTCAGTTCGGTGTAGGTCGTTCGCTCCAAGCTGGGCTGTGTGCACG
AACCCCCCGTTCAGCCCGACCGCTGCGCCTTATCCGGTAACTATCGTCTTGAGTCCAACCCGGTAAGACA
CGACTTATCGCCACTGGCAGCAGCCACTGGTAACAGGATTAGCAGAGCGAGGTATGTAGGCGGTGCTACA
GAGTTCTTGAAGTGGTGGCCTAACTACGGCTACACTAGAAGGACAGTATTTGGTATCTGCGCTCTGCTGA
AGCCAGTTACCTTCGGAAAAAGAGTTGGTAGCTCTTGATCCGGCAAACAAACCACCGCTGGTAGCGGTGG
TTTTTTTGTTTGCAAGCAGCAGATTACGCGCAGAAAAAAAGGATCTCAAGAAGATCCTTTGATCTTTTCT
ACGGGGTCTGACGCTCAGTGGAACGAAAACTCACGTTAAGGGATTTTGGTCATGAGATTATCAAAAAGGA
TCTTCACCTAGATCCTTTTAAATTAAAAATGAAGTTTTAAATCAATCTAAAGTATATATGAGTAAACTTG
GTCTGACAGTTACCAATGCTTAATCAGTGAGGCACCTATCTCAGCGATCTGTCTATTTCGTTCATCCATA
GTTGCCTGACTCCCCGTCGTGTAGATAACTACGATACGGGAGGGCTTACCATCTGGCCCCAGTGCTGCAA
TGATACCGCGAGACCCACGCTCACCGGCTCCAGATTTATCAGCAATAAACCAGCCAGCCGGAAGGGCCGA
GCGCAGAAGTGGTCCTGCAACTTTATCCGCCTCCATCCAGTCTATTAATTGTTGCCGGGAAGCTAGAGTA
AGTAGTTCGCCAGTTAATAGTTTGCGCAACGTTGTTGCCATTGCTACAGGCATCGTGGTGTCACGCTCGT
CGTTTGGTATGGCTTCATTCAGCTCCGGTTCCCAACGATCAAGGCGAGTTACATGATCCCCCATGTTGTG
CAAAAAAGCGGTTAGCTCCTTCGGTCCTCCGATCGTTGTCAGAAGTAAGTTGGCCGCAGTGTTATCACTC
ATGGTTATGGCAGCACTGCATAATTCTCTTACTGTCATGCCATCCGTAAGATGCTTTTCTGTGACTGGTG
AGTACTCAACCAAGTCATTCTGAGAATAGTGTATGCGGCGACCGAGTTGCTCTTGCCCGGCGTCAATACG
GGATAATACCGCGCCACATAGCAGAACTTTAAAAGTGCTCATCATTGGAAAACGTTCTTCGGGGCGAAAA
CTCTCAAGGATCTTACCGCTGTTGAGATCCAGTTCGATGTAACCCACTCGTGCACCCAACTGATCTTCAG
CATCTTTTACTTTCACCAGCGTTTCTGGGTGAGCAAAAACAGGAAGGCAAAATGCCGCAAAAAAGGGAAT
AAGGGCGACACGGAAATGTTGAATACTCATACTCTTCCTTTTTCAATATTATTGAAGCATTTATCAGGGT
TATTGTCTCATGAGCGGATACATATTTGAATGTATTTAGAAAAATAAACAAATAGGGGTTCCGCGCACAT
TTCCCCGAAAAGTGCCACCTG
[124 nt withheld, positions 1772-1895]
C
[32 nt withheld, positions 1897-1928]
CA
[57 nt withheld, positions 1931-1987]
A
[49 nt withheld, positions 1989-2037]
CCTTTGACGTTGGAGTCCACGTTCTTT
[37 nt withheld, positions 2065-2101]
ACCCTATCTCGGTCTATTCTTTTGATTTATAAGGGATTTTGCCGATTTCGGCCTATTGGTTAAAAAATGA
GCTGATTTAACAAAAATTTAACGCGAATTTTAACAAAATATTAACAAAATATTAACGTTTACAATTTCCC
CATTCGCCATTCAGGCTGCGCAACTGTTGGGAAGGGCGATCGGTGCGGGCCTCTTCGCTATTACGCCAGC
TGGCGAAAGGGGGATGTGCTGCAAGGCGATTAAGTTGGGTAACGCCAGGGTTTTCCCAGTCACGACGTTG
TAAAACGACGGCCAGTGCCAAGCTGATCTATACATTGAATCAATATTGGCAATTAGCCATATTAGTCATT
GGTTATATAGCATAAATCAATATTGGCTATTGGCCATTGCATACGTTGTATCTATATCATAATATGTACA
TTTATATTGGCTCATGTCCAATATGACCGCCATGTTGACATTGATTATTGACTAGTTATTAATAGTAATC
AATTACGGGGTCATTAGTTCATAGCCCATATATGGAGTTCCGCGTTACATAACTTACGGTAAATGGCCCG
CCTGGCTGACCGCCCAACGACCCCCGCCCATTGACGTCAATAATGACGTATGTTCCCATAGTAACGCCAA
TAGGGACTTTCCATTGACGTCAATGGGTGGAGTATTTACGGTAAACTGCCCACTTGGCAGTACATCAAGT
GTATCATATGCCAAGTCCGCCCCCTATTGACGTCAATGACGGTAAATGGCCCGCCTGGCATTATGCCCAG
TACATGACCTTACGGGACTTTCCTACTTGGCAGTACATCTACGTATTAGTCATCGCTATTACCATGGTGA
TGCGGTTTTGGCAGTACACCAATGGGCGTGGATAGCGGTTTGACTCACGGGGATTTCCAAGTCTCCACCC
CATTGACGTCAATGGGAGTTTGTTTTGGCACCAAAATCAACGGGACTTTCCAAAATGTCGTAATAACCCC
GCCCCGTTGACGCAAATGGGCGGTAGGCGTGTACGGTGGGAGGTCTATATAAGCAGAGCTCGTTTAGTGA
ACCGTCAGAATTGATCTGGTACCATGGACTACAAAGACCATGACGGTGATTATAAAGATCATGACATCGA
TTACAAGGATGACGATGACAAGCTTACAAGTTTGTACAAAAAAGCAGGCTTAATGCAGAATGTGATTAAT
ACTGTGAAGGGAAAGGCACTGGAAGTGGCTGAGTACCTGACCCCGGTCCTCAAGGAATCAAAGTTTAAGG
AAACAGGTGTAATTACCCCAGAAGAGTTTGTGGCAGCTGGAGATCACCTAGTCCACCACTGTCCAACATG
GCAATGGGCTACAGGGGAAGAATTGAAAGTGAAGGCATACCTACCAACAGGCAAACAATTTTTGGTAACC
AAAAATGTGCCGTGCTATAAGCGGTGCAAACAGATGGAATATTCAGATGAATTGGAAGCTATCATTGAAG
AAGATGATGGTGATGGCGGATGGGTAGATACATATCACAACACAGGTATTACAGGAATAACGGAAGCCGT
TAAAGAGATCACACTGGAAAATAAGGACAATATAAGGCTTCAAGATTGCTCAGCACTATGTGAAGAGGAA
GAAGATGAAGATGAAGGAGAAGCTGCAGATATGGAAGAATATGAAGAGAGTGGATTGTTGGAAACAGATG
AGGCTACCCTAGATACAAGGAAAATAGTAGAAGCTTGTAAAGCCAAAACTGATGCTGGCGGTGAAGATGC
TATTTTGCAAACCAGAACTTATGACCTTTACATCACTTATGATAAATATTACCAGACTCCACGATTATGG
TTGTTTGGCTATGATGAGCAACGGCAGCCTTTAACAGTTGAGCACATGTATGAAGACATCAGTCAGGATC
ATGTGAAGAAAACAGTGACCATTGAAAATCACCCTCATCTGCCACCACCTCCCATGTGTTCAGTTCACCC
ATGCAGGCATGCTGAGGTGATGAAGAAAATCATTGAGACTGTTGCAGAAGGAGGGGGAGAACTTGGAGTT
CATATGTATCTTCTTATTTTCTTGAGATTTGTACAAGCTGTCATTCCAACAATAGAATATGACTACACAA
GACACTTCACAATGTAATACCCAGCTTTCTTGTACAAAGTGGTGTGATCTAGAGGATCCCGGGTGGCATC
CCTGTGACCCCTCCCCAGTGCCTCTCCTGGCCCTGGAAGTTGCCACTCCAGTGCCCACCAGCCTTGTCCT
AATAAAATTAAGTTGCATCATTTTGTCTGACTAGGTGTCCTTCTATAATATTATGGGGTGGAGGGGGGTG
GTATGGAGCAAGGGGCAAGTTGGGAAGACAACCTGTAGGGCCTGCGGGGTCTATTGGGAACCAAGCTGGA
GTGCAGTGGCACAATCTTGGCTCACTGCAATCTCCGCCTCCTGGGTTCAAGCGATTCTCCTGCCTCAGCC
TCCCGAGTTGTTGGGATTCCAGGCATGCATGACCAGGCTCAGCTAATTTTTGTTTTTTTGGTAGAGACGG
GGTTTCACCATATTGGCCAGGCTGGTCTCCAACTCCTAATCTCAGGTGATCTACCCACCTTGGCCTCCCA
AATTGCTGGGATTACAGGCGTGAACCACTGCTCCCTTCCCTGTCCTTCTGATTTTAAAATAACTATACCA
GCAGGAGGACGTCCAGACACAGCATAGGCTACCTGCCATGGCCCAACCGGTGGGACATTTGAGTTGCTTG
CTTGGCACTGTCCTCTCATGCGTTGGGTCCACTCAGTAGATGCCTGTTGAATTGGGTACGCGGCCAGCTT
CTGTGGAATGTGTGTCAGTTAGGGTGTGGAAAGTCCCCAGGCTCCCCAGCAGGCAGAAGTATGCAAAGCA
TGCATCTCAATTAGTCAGCAACCAGGTGTGGAAAAGTCCCCAGGCTCCCCAGCAGGCAGAAGTATGCAAA
GCATGCATCTCAATTAGTCAGCAACCATAGTCCCGCCCCTAACTCCGCCCATCCCGCCCCTAACTCCGCC
CAGTTCCGCCCATTCTCCGCCCCATGGCTGACTAATTTTTTTTATTTATGCAGAGGCCGAGGCCGCCTCG
GCCTCTGAGCTATTCCAGAAGTAGTGAGGAGGCTTTTTTGGAGGCCTAGGCTTTTGCAAAAAGCTCCTCG
AGGAACTGAAAAACCAGAAAGTTAATTCCCTATAGTGAGTCGTATTAAATTCGTAATCATGGTCATAGCT
GTTTCCTGTGTGAAATTGTTATCCGCTCACAATTCCACACAACATACGAGCCGGAAGCATAAAGTGTAAA
GCCTGGGGTGCCTAATGAGTGAGCTAACTCACATTAATTGCGTTGCGCTCACTGCCCGCTTTCCAGTCGG
GAAACCTGTCGTGCCAGCTGCATTAATGAATCGGCCAACGCGCGGGGAGAGGCGGTTTGCGTATTGGGCG
CTCTTCCGCTTCCTCGCTCACTGACTCGCTGCGCTCGGTCGTTCGGCTGCGGCGAGCGGTATCAGCTCAC
TCAAAGGCGGTAATACGGTTATCCACAGAATCAGGGGATAACGCAGGAAAGAACATGTGAGCAAAAGGCC
AGCAAAAGGCCAGGAACCGTAA
