Features (pLannotate 1.2.2; 18 found; start..end, strand, type, name):
    115..494     +  enhancer       CMV enhancer: human cytomegalovirus immediate early enhancer
    496..695     +  promoter       CMV promoter: human cytomegalovirus (CMV) immediate early promoter
    735..800     +  CDS            3xFLAG: three tandem FLAG® epitope tags, followed by an enterokinase cleavage site
    804..828     +  protein_bind   attB1: mutant version of attB; recombination site for the Gateway® BP reaction BP Clonase™
    831..1772    +  CDS            ATG3: ATG3_HUMAN - Also known as APG3, APG3L. Experimental evidence at protein level: Swiss-Prot protein existence level 1. E2 conjugating enzyme required for the cytoplasm to vacuole transport (Cvt), autophagy, and mitochondrial homeostasis. Responsible for the E2-like covalent binding of phosphatidylethanolamine to the C- terminal Gly of ATG8-like proteins (GABARAP, GABARAPL1, GABARAPL2 or MAP1LC3A). The ATG12-ATG5 conjugate plays a role of an E3 and promotes the transfer of ATG8-like proteins from ATG3 to phosphatidylethanolamine (PE). This step is required for the membrane association of ATG8-li
   1777..1801    -  protein_bind   attB2: mutant version of attB; recombination site for the Gateway® BP reaction BP Clonase™
   1819..2441    +  polyA_signal   hGH poly(A) signal: human growth hormone polyadenylation signal
   2470..2799    +  promoter       SV40 promoter: SV40 enhancer and early promoter
   2842..2860    -  promoter       T7 promoter: promoter for bacteriophage T7 RNA polymerase
   2898..2914    -  protein_bind   lac operator: The lac repressor binds to the lac operator to inhibit transcription in E. coli. This inhibition can be relieved by adding lactose or isopropyl-β-D-thiogalactopyranoside (IPTG). lac repressor encoded by lacI
   2922..2952    -  promoter       lac promoter: promoter for the E. coli lac operon
   2967..2988    -  protein_bind   CAP binding site: CAP binding activates transcription in the presence of cAMP. E. coli catabolite activator protein
   3001..3093    -  CDS            lacI (fragment): lac repressor; lacI; The lac repressor binds to the lac operator to inhibit transcription in E. coli. This inhibition can be relieved by adding lactose or isopropyl-β-D-thiogalactopyranoside (IPTG).
   3276..3864    -  rep_origin     ori: high-copy-number ColE1/pMB1/pBR322/pUC origin of replication
   4035..4895    -  CDS            AmpR: β-lactamase; bla; confers resistance to ampicillin, carbenicillin, and related antibiotics
   4896..5000    -  promoter       AmpR promoter: bla
   5027..5455    +  rep_origin     f1 ori (sequence partly withheld): f1 bacteriophage origin of replication; arrow indicates direction of (+) strand synthesis
   5486..5640    -  CDS            lacZα (fragment): LacZα fragment of β-galactosidase; lacZ fragment
>Addgene plasmid #129302 | pCMV 3xFLAG-ATG3 K295R | addgene full sequence | sequence record 252994 | Addgene NGS Result
TAGTCATTGGTTATATAGCATAAATCAATATTGGCTATTGGCCATTGCATACGTTGTATCTATATCATAA
TATGTACATTTATATTGGCTCATGTCCAATATGACCGCCATGTTGACATTGATTATTGACTAGTTATTAA
TAGTAATCAATTACGGGGTCATTAGTTCATAGCCCATATATGGAGTTCCGCGTTACATAACTTACGGTAA
ATGGCCCGCCTGGCTGACCGCCCAACGACCCCCGCCCATTGACGTCAATAATGACGTATGTTCCCATAGT
AACGCCAATAGGGACTTTCCATTGACGTCAATGGGTGGAGTATTTACGGTAAACTGCCCACTTGGCAGTA
CATCAAGTGTATCATATGCCAAGTCCGCCCCCTATTGACGTCAATGACGGTAAATGGCCCGCCTGGCATT
ATGCCCAGTACATGACCTTACGGGACTTTCCTACTTGGCAGTACATCTACGTATTAGTCATCGCTATTAC
CATGGTGATGCGGTTTTGGCAGTACACCAATGGGCGTGGATAGCGGTTTGACTCACGGGGATTTCCAAGT
CTCCACCCCATTGACGTCAATGGGAGTTTGTTTTGGCACCAAAATCAACGGGACTTTCCAAAATGTCGTA
ATAACCCCGCCCCGTTGACGCAAATGGGCGGTAGGCGTGTACGGTGGGAGGTCTATATAAGCAGAGCTCG
TTTAGTGAACCGTCAGAATTGATCTGGTACCATGGACTACAAAGACCATGACGGTGATTATAAAGATCAT
GACATCGATTACAAGGATGACGATGACAAGCTTACAAGTTTGTACAAAAAAGCAGGCTTAATGCAGAATG
TGATTAATACTGTGAAGGGAAAGGCACTGGAAGTGGCTGAGTACCTGACCCCGGTCCTCAAGGAATCAAA
GTTTAAGGAAACAGGTGTAATTACCCCAGAAGAGTTTGTGGCAGCTGGAGATCACCTAGTCCACCACTGT
CCAACATGGCAATGGGCTACAGGGGAAGAATTGAAAGTGAAGGCATACCTACCAACAGGCAAACAATTTT
TGGTAACCAAAAATGTGCCGTGCTATAAGCGGTGCAAACAGATGGAATATTCAGATGAATTGGAAGCTAT
CATTGAAGAAGATGATGGTGATGGCGGATGGGTAGATACATATCACAACACAGGTATTACAGGAATAACG
GAAGCCGTTAAAGAGATCACACTGGAAAATAAGGACAATATAAGGCTTCAAGATTGCTCAGCACTATGTG
AAGAGGAAGAAGATGAAGATGAAGGAGAAGCTGCAGATATGGAAGAATATGAAGAGAGTGGATTGTTGGA
AACAGATGAGGCTACCCTAGATACAAGGAAAATAGTAGAAGCTTGTAAAGCCAAAACTGATGCTGGCGGT
GAAGATGCTATTTTGCAAACCAGAACTTATGACCTTTACATCACTTATGATAAATATTACCAGACTCCAC
GATTATGGTTGTTTGGCTATGATGAGCAACGGCAGCCTTTAACAGTTGAGCACATGTATGAAGACATCAG
TCAGGATCATGTGAAGAAAACAGTGACCATTGAAAATCACCCTCATCTGCCACCACCTCCCATGTGTTCA
GTTCACCCATGCAGGCATGCTGAGGTGATGAAGAAAATCATTGAGACTGTTGCAGAAGGAGGGGGAGAAC
TTGGAGTTCATATGTATCTTCTTATTTTCTTGAGATTTGTACAAGCTGTCATTCCAACAATAGAATATGA
CTACACAAGACACTTCACAATGTAATACCCAGCTTTCTTGTACAAAGTGGTGTGATCTAGAGGATCCCGG
GTGGCATCCCTGTGACCCCTCCCCAGTGCCTCTCCTGGCCCTGGAAGTTGCCACTCCAGTGCCCACCAGC
CTTGTCCTAATAAAATTAAGTTGCATCATTTTGTCTGACTAGGTGTCCTTCTATAATATTATGGGGTGGA
GGGGGGTGGTATGGAGCAAGGGGCAAGTTGGGAAGACAACCTGTAGGGCCTGCGGGGTCTATTGGGAACC
AAGCTGGAGTGCAGTGGCACAATCTTGGCTCACTGCAATCTCCGCCTCCTGGGTTCAAGCGATTCTCCTG
CCTCAGCCTCCCGAGTTGTTGGGATTCCAGGCATGCATGACCAGGCTCAGCTAATTTTTGTTTTTTTGGT
AGAGACGGGGTTTCACCATATTGGCCAGGCTGGTCTCCAACTCCTAATCTCAGGTGATCTACCCACCTTG
GCCTCCCAAATTGCTGGGATTACAGGCGTGAACCACTGCTCCCTTCCCTGTCCTTCTGATTTTAAAATAA
CTATACCAGCAGGAGGACGTCCAGACACAGCATAGGCTACCTGGCCATGCCCAACCGGTGGGACATTTGA
GTTGCTTGCTTGGCACTGTCCTCTCATGCGTTGGGTCCACTCAGTAGATGCCTGTTGAATTGGGTACGCG
GCCAGCTTGGCTGTGGAATGTGTGTCAGTTAGGGTGTGGAAAGTCCCCAGGCTCCCCAGCAGGCAGAAGT
ATGCAAAGCATGCATCTCAATTAGTCAGCAACCAGGTGTGGAAAGTCCCCAGGCTCCCCAGCAGGCAGAA
GTATGCAAAGCATGCATCTCAATTAGTCAGCAACCATAGTCCCGCCCCTAACTCCGCCCATCCCGCCCCT
AACTCCGCCCAGTTCCGCCCATTCTCCGCCCCATGGCTGACTAATTTTTTTTATTTATGCAGAGGCCGAG
GCCGCCTCGGCCTCTGAGCTATTCCAGAAGTAGTGAGGAGGCTTTTTTGGAGGCCTAGGCTTTTGCAAAA
AGCTCCTCGATCGAGGAACTGAAAAACCAGAAAGTTAATTCCCTATAGTGAGTCGTATTAAATTCGTAAT
CATGTCATAGCTGTTTCCTGTGTGAAATTGTTATCCGCTCACAATTCCACACAACATACGAGCCGGAAGC
ATAAAGTGTAAAGCCTGGGGTGCCTAATGAGCGAGCTAACTCACATTAATTGCGTTGCGCTCACTGCCCG
CTTTCCAGTCGGGAAACCTGTCGTGCCAGCTGCATTAATGAATCGGCCAACGCGCGGGGAGAGGCGGTTT
GCGTATTGGGCGCTCTTCCGCTTCCTCGCTCACTGACTCGCTGCGCTCGGTCGTTCGGCTGCGGCGAGCG
GTATCAGCTCACTCAAAGGCGGTAATACGGTTATCCACAGAATCAGGGGATAACGCAGGAAAGAACATGT
GAGCAAAAGGCCAGCAAAAGGCCAGGAACCGTAAAAAGGCCGCGTTGCTGGCGTTTTTCCATAGGCTCCG
CCCCCCTGACGAGCATCACAAAAATCGACGCTCAAGTCAGAGGTGGCGAAACCCGACAGGACTATAAAGA
TACCAGGCGTTTCCCCCTGGAAGCTCCCTCGTGCGCTCTCCTGTTCCGACCCTGCCGCTTACCGGATACC
TGTCCGCCTTTCTCCCTTCGGGAAGCGTGGCGCTTTCTCATAGCTCACGCTGTAGGTATCTCAGTTCGGT
GTAGGTCGTTCGCTCCAAGCTGGGCTGTGTGCACGAACCCCCCGTTCAGCCCGACCGCTGCGCCTTATCC
GGTAACTATCGTCTTGAGTCCAACCCGGTAAGACACGACTTATCGCCACTGGCAGCAGCCACTGGTAACA
GGATTAGCAGAGCGAGGTATGTAGGCGGTGCTACAGAGTTCTTGAAGTGGTGGCCTAACTACGGCTACAC
TAGAAGAACAGTATTTGGTATCTGCGCTCTGCTGAAGCCAGTTACCTTCGGAAAAAGAGTTGGTAGCTCT
TGATCCGGCAAACAAACCACCGCTGGTAGCGGTGGTTTTTTTGTTTGCAAGCAGCAGATTACGCGCAGAA
AAAAAGGATCTCAAGAAGATCCTTTGATCTTTTCTACGGGGTCTGACGCTCAGTGGAACGAAAACTCACG
TTAAGGGATTTTGGTCATGAGATTATCAAAAAGGATCTTCACCTAGATCCTTTTAAATTAAAAATGAAGT
TTTAAATCAATCTAAAGTATATATGAGTAAACTTGGTCTGACAGTTACCAATGCTTAATCAGTGAGGCAC
CTATCTCAGCGATCTGTCTATTTCGTTCATCCATAGTTGCCTGACTCCCCGTCGTGTAGATAACTACGAT
ACGGGAGGGCTTACCATCTGGCCCCAGTGCTGCAATGATACCGCGAGACCCACGCTCACCGGCTCCAGAT
TTATCAGCAATAAACCAGCCAGCCGGAAGGGCCGAGCGCAGAAGTGGTCCTGCAACTTTATCCGCCTCCA
TCCAGTCTATTAATTGTTGCCGGGAAGCTAGAGTAAGTAGTTCGCCAGTTAATAGTTTGCGCAACGTTGT
TGCCATTGCTACAGGCATCGTGGTGTCACGCTCGTCGTTTGGTATGGCTTCATTCAGCTCCGGTTCCCAA
CGATCAAGGCGAGTTACATGATCCCCCATGTTGTGCAAAAAAGCGGTTAGCTCCTTCGGTCCTCCGATCG
TTGTCAGAAGTAAGTTGGCCGCAGTGTTATCACTCATGGTTATGGCAGCACTGCATAATTCTCTTACTGT
CATGCCATCCGTAAGATGCTTTTCTGTGACTGGTGAGTACTCAACCAAGTCATTCTGAGAATAGTGTATG
CGGCGACCGAGTTGCTCTTGCCCGGCGTCAATACGGGATAATACCGCGCCACATAGCAGAACTTTAAAAG
TGCTCATCATTGGAAAACGTTCTTCGGGGCGAAAACTCTCAAGGATCTTACCGCTGTTGAGATCCAGTTC
GATGTAACCCACTCGTGCACCCAACTGATCTTCAGCATCTTTTACTTTCACCAGCGTTTCTGGGTGAGCA
AAAACAGGAAGGCAAAATGCCGCAAAAAAGGGAATAAGGGCGACACGGAAATGTTGAATACTCATACTCT
TCCTTTTTCAATATTATTGAAGCATTTATCAGGGTTATTGTCTCATGAGCGGATACATATTTGAATGTAT
TTAGAAAAATAAACAAATAGGGGTTCCGCGCACATTTCCCCGAAAAGTGCCACCTG
[124 nt withheld, positions 5027-5150]
C
[91 nt withheld, positions 5152-5242]
A
[49 nt withheld, positions 5244-5292]
CCTTTGACGTTGGAGTCCACGTTCTTT
[37 nt withheld, positions 5320-5356]
ACCCTATCTCGGTCTATTCTTTTGATTTATAAGGGATTTTGCCGATTTCGGCCTATTGGTTAAAAAATGA
GCTGATTTAACAAAAATTTAACGCGAATTTTAACAAAATATTAACGCTTACAATTTCCATTCGCCATTCA
GGCTGCGCAACTGTTGGGAAGGGCGATCGGTGCGGGCCTCTTCGCTATTACGCCAGCTGGCGAAAGGGGG
ATGTGCTGCAAGGCGATTAAGTTGGGTAACGCCAGGGTTTTCCCAGTCACGACGTTGTAAAACGACGGCC
AGTGCCAAGCTGATCTATACATTGAATCAATATTGGCAATTAGCCATAT
